>Addgene plasmid #229973 | psBIG1a ActBT2ATetP2AP - mAGH | addgene full sequence | sequence record 461257 | Addgene NGS Result
AAATCTATATCTCAATCGGGGTTACGTCGATACCCCACCGAGACCCCATTGGGACCAATACGCCCGCGTT
TCTTCCTTTTCCCCACCCCAACCCCCAAGTTCGGGTGAAGGCCCAGGGCTCGCAGCCAACGTCGGGGCGG
CAAGCCCTGCCATAGCCACTACGGGTTAATTAAAAACTATATCTCAATCGGGGTTTAAACAGGAGATCCG
GAGTTTTCGTTCCACTGAGCGTCAGACCCCGTAGAAAAGATCAAAGGATCTTCTTGAGATCCTTTTTTTC
TGCGCGTAATCTGCTGCTTGCAAACAAAAAAACCACCGCTACCAGCGGTGGTTTGTTTGCCGGATCAAGA
GCTACCAACTCTTTTTCCGAAGGTAACTGGCTTCAGCAGAGCGCAGATACCAAATACTATTCTTCTAGTG
TAGCCGTAGTTAGGCCACCACTTCAAGAACTCTGTAGCACCGCCTACATACCTCGCTCTGCTAATCCTGT
TACCAGTGGCTGCTGCCAGTGGCGATAAGTCGTGTCTTACCGGGTTGGACTCAAGACGATAGTTACCGGA
TAAGGCGCAGCGGTCGGGCTGAACGGGGGGTTCGTGCACACAGCCCAGCTTGGAGCGAACGACCTACACC
GAACTGAGATACCTACAGCGTGAGCTATGAGAAAGCGCCACGCTTCCCGAAGGGAGAAAGGCGGACAGGT
ATCCGGTAAGCGGCAGGGTCGGAACAGGAGAGCGCACGAGGGAGCTTCCAGGGGGAAACGCCTGGTATCT
TTATAGTCCTGTCGGGTTTCGCCACCTCTGACTTGAGCGTCGATTTTTGTGATGCTCGTCAGGGGGGCGG
AGCCTATGGAAAAACGCCAGCAACGCGGCCTTTTTACGGTTCCTGGCCCCGATCTCGGCTTGAACGAATT
GTTAGGTGGCGGTACTTGGGTCGATATCAAAGTGCATCACTTCTTCCCGTATGCCCAACTTTGTATAGAG
AGCCACTGCGGGATCGTCACCGTAATCTGCTTGCACGTAGATCACATAAGCACCAAGCGCGTTGGCCTCA
TGCTTGAGGAGATTGATGAGCGCGGTGGCAATGCCCTGCCTCCGGTGCTCGCCGGAGACTGCGAGATCAT
AGATATAGATCTCACTACGCGGCTGCTCAAACTTGGGCAGAACGTAAGCCGCGAGAGCGCCAACAACCGC
TTCTTGGTCGAAGGCAGCAAGCGCGATGAATGTCTTACTACGGAGCAAGTTCCCGAGGTAATCGGAGTCC
GGCTGATGTTGGGAGTAGGTGGCTACGTCTCCGAACTCACGACCGAAAAGATCAAGAGCAGCCCGCATGG
ATTTGACTTGGTCAGGGCCGAGCCTACATGTGCGAATGATGCCCATACTTGAGCCACCTAACTTTGTTTT
AGGGCGACTGCCCTGCTGCGTAACATCGTTGCTGCTCCATAACATCAAACATCGACCCACGGCGTAACGC
GCTTGCTGCTTGGATGCCCGAGGCATAGACTGTACAAAAAAACAGTCATAACAAGCCATGAAAACCGCCA
CTGCGCCGTTACCACCGCTGCGTTCGGTCAAGGTTCTGGACCAGTTGCGTGAGCGCATACGCTACTTGCA
TTACAGTTTACGAACCGAACAGGCTTATGTCAACTGGGTTCGTGCCTTCGCCGCGGTACCATAACTTCGT
ATAGCATACATTATACGAAGTTATCTGGGTTTAAACGCTCTATGGTCTAAAGTTTTTATCGAGGCTAACT
GAAACACGGAACAAGCAGTGATCAGATCCAGACATGATAAGATACATTGATGAGTTTGGACAAACCACAA
CTAGAATGCAGTGAAAAAAATGCTTTATTTGTGAAATTTGTGATGCTATTGCTTTATTTGTAACCATTAT
AAGCTGCAATAAACAAGTTAACAACAACAATTGCATTCATTTTATGTTTCAGGTTCAGGGGGAGGTGTCA
GGCACCGGGCTTGCGGGTCATGCACCAGGTGCGCGGTCCTTCGGGCACCTCGACGTCGGCGGTGACGGTG
AAGCCGAGCCGCTCGTAGAAGGGGAGGTTGTGGGGCGCGGAGGTCTCCAGGAAGGCGGGCACCCCGGCGC
GCTCGGCCGCCTCCACTCCGGGGAGCACGACGGCGCTGCCCAGACCCTTGCCCTGGTGGTCGGGCGAGAC
GCCGACGGTGGCCAGGAACCACGCGGGCTCCTTGGGCCGGTGCGGCGCCAGGAGGCCTTCCATCTGTTGC
TGCGCGGCCAGCCGGGAACCGCTCAACTCGGCCATGCGCGGGCCGATCTCGGCGAACACCGCCCCCGCTT
CGACGCTCTCCGGCGTGGTCCAGACCGCCACCGCGGCGCCGTCGTCCGCGACCCACACCTTGCCGATGTC
GAGCCCGACGCGCGTGAGGAAGAGTTCTTGCAGCTCGGTGACCCGCTCGATGTGGCGGTCCGGATCGACG
GTGTGGCGCGTGGCGGGGTAGTCGGCGAACGCGGCGGCGAGGGTGCGTACGGCCCTGGGGACGTCGTCGC
GGGTGGCGAGGCGCACCGTGGGCTTGTACTCGGTCATCCCAGGACCGGGGTTTTCTTCCACGTCTCCTGC
TTGCTTTAACAGAGAGAAGTTCGTGGCCCCGGGGAGCATGTCAAGGTCAAAATCGTCAAGAGCGTCAGCA
GGCAGCATATCAAGGTCAAAGTCGTCAAGGGCATCGGCTGGGAGCATGTCTAAGTCAAAATCGTCAAGGG
CGTCGGCCGGCCCGCCGCTTTCGCACTTTAGCTGTTTCTCCAGGCCACATATGATTAGTTCCAGGCCGAA
AAGGAAGGCAGGTTCGGCTCCCTGCCGGTCGAACAGCTCAATTGCTTGTCTCAGAAGTGGGGGCATAGAA
TCGGTGGTAGGTGTCTCTCTTTCCTCTTTTGCTACTTGATGCTCCTGTTCCTCCAATACGCAGCCCAGTG
TAAAGTGGCCCACGGCGGACAGAGCGTACAGTGCGTTCTCCAGGGAGAAGCCTTGCTGACACAGGAACGC
GAGCTGATTTTCCAGGGTTTCGTACTGTTTCTCTGTTGGGCGGGTGCCGAGATGCACTTTAGCCCCGTCG
CGATGTGAGAGGAGAGCACAGCGGAATGACTTGGCGTTGTTCCGCAGAAAGTCTTGCCATGACTCGCCTT
CCAGGGGGCAGAAGTGGGTATGATGCCTGTCCAGCATCTCGATTGGCAGGGCATCGAGCAGGGCCCGCTT
GTTCTTCACGTGCCAGTACAGGGTAGGCTGCTCAACTCCCAGCTTTTGAGCGAGTTTCCTTGTCGTCAGG
CCTTCGATACCGACTCCATTGAGTAATTCCAGAGCGCCGTTTATGACTTTGCTCTTGTCCAGTCTAGACA
TGGGGCCAGGATTCTCCTCGACGTCACCGCATGTTAGCAGACTTCCTCTGCCCTCTCCCGATCCGGCCCC
GAAGCATTTGCGGTGGACGATGGAGGGGCCGGACTCGTCATACTCCTGCTTGCTGATCCACATCTGCTGG
AAGGTGGACAGCGAGGCCAGGATGGAGCCGCCGATCCACACGGAGTACTTGCGCTCAGGAGGAGCAATGA
TCTGAGGAGGGAAGGGGACAGGCAGTGAGGACCCTGGATGTGACAGCTCCCCACACACCCTGTGGTGTGT
GGGGAGCTGTCTCATTTGCGCCTTTTCCAAGGCAGCCCTGGGTTTGCGCAGGGACGCGGCTGCTCTGGGC
GTGGTTCCGGGAAACGCAGCGGCGCCGACCCTGGGTCTCGCACATTCTTCACGTCCGTTCGCAGCGTCAC
CCGGATCTTCGCCGCTACCCTTGTGGGCCCCCCGGCGACGCTTCCTGCTCCGCCCCTAAGTCGGGAAGGT
TCCTTGCGGTTCGCGGCGTGCCGGACGTGACAAACGGAAGCCGCACGTCTCACTAGTACCCTCGCAGACG
GACAGCGCCAGGGAGCAATGGCAGCGCGCCGACCGCGATGGGCTGTGGCCAATAGCGGCTGCTCAGCAGG
GCGCGCCGAGAGCAGCGGCCGGGAAGGGGCGGTGCGGGAGGCGGGGTGTGGGGCGGTAGTGTGGGCCCTG
TTCCTGCCCGCGCGGTGTTCCGCATTCTGCAAGCCTCCGGAGCGCACGTCGGCAGTCGGCTCCCTCGTTG
ACCGAATCACCGACCTCTCTCCCCAGCTCTGGCTAACTAGAGAACCCACTGCTTACTGGCTTATCGAAAT
ATAACCGTCAGATCCGCTGCCACCATGGTGAGCGTGATCAAGCCCGAGATGAAGATCAAGCTGTGCATGA
GGGGCACCGTGAACGGCCACAACTTCGTGATCGAGGGCGAGGGCAAGGGCAACCCCTACGAGGGCACCCA
GATCCTGGACCTGAACGTGACCGAGGGCGCCCCCCTGCCCTTCGCCTACGACATCCTGACCACCGTGTTC
CAGTACGGCAACAGGGCCTTCACCAAGTACCCCGCCGACATCCAGGACTACTTCAAGCAGACCTTCCCCG
AGGGCTACCACTGGGAGAGGAGCATGACCTACGAGGACCAGGGCATCTGCACCGCCACCAGCAACATCAG
CATGAGGGGCGACTGCTTCTTCTACGACATCAGGTTCGACGGCACCAACTTCCCCCCCAACGGCCCCGTG
ATGCAGAAGAAGACCCTGAAGTGGGAGCCCAGCACCGAGAAGATGTACGTGGAGGACGGCGTGCTGAAGG
GCGACGTGAACATGAGGCTGCTGCTGGAGGGCGGCGGCCACTACAGGTGCGACTTCAAGACCACCTACAA
GGCCAAGAAGGAGGTGAGGCTGCCCGACGCCCACAAGATCGACCACAGGATCGAGATCCTGAAGCACGAC
AAGGACTACAACAAGGTGAAGCTGTACGAGAACGCCGTGGCCAGGTACTCCATGCTGCCCAGCCAGGCCA
AGTCCGGACTCAGATCTCGAGCTGATCCAAAAAAGAAGAGAAAGGTAGATCCAAAAAAGAAGAGAAAGGT
AGATCCAAAAAAGAAGAGAAAGGTAGGATCCACCGAGGGCAGAGGAAGTCTGCTAACATGCGGTGACGTC
GAGGAGAATCCTGGCCCCGTATACATGAAAAAGCCTGAACTCACCGCGACGTCTGTCGAGAAGTTTCTGA
TCGAAAAGTTCGACAGCGTCTCCGACCTGATGCAGCTCTCGGAGGGCGAAGAATCTCGTGCTTTCAGCTT
CGATGTAGGAGGGCGTGGATATGTCCTGCGGGTAAATAGCTGCGCCGATGGTTTCTACAAAGATCGTTAT
GTTTATCGGCACTTTGCATCGGCCGCGCTCCCGATTCCGGAAGTGCTTGACATTGGGGAATTCAGCGAGA
GCCTGACCTATTGCATCTCCCGCCGTGCACAGGGTGTCACGTTGCAAGACCTGCCTGAAACCGAACTGCC
CGCTGTTCTGCAGCCGGTCGCGGAGGCCATGGATGCGATCGCTGCGGCCGATCTTAGCCAGACGAGCGGG
TTCGGCCCATTCGGACCGCAAGGAATCGGTCAATACACTACATGGCGTGATTTCATATGCGCGATTGCTG
ATCCCCATGTGTATCACTGGCAAACTGTGATGGACGACACCGTCAGTGCGTCCGTCGCGCAGGCTCTCGA
TGAGCTGATGCTTTGGGCCGAGGACTGCCCCGAAGTCCGGCACCTCGTGCACGCGGATTTCGGCTCCAAC
AATGTCCTGACGGACAATGGCCGCATAACAGCGGTCATTGACTGGAGCGAGGCGATGTTCGGGGATTCCC
AATACGAGGTCGCCAACATCTTCTTCTGGAGGCCGTGGTTGGCTTGTATGGAGCAGCAGACGCGCTACTT
CGAGCGGAGGCATCCGGAGCTTGCAGGATCGCCGCGGCTCCGGGCGTATATGCTCCGCATTGGTCTTGAC
CAACTCTATCAGAGCTTGGTTGACGGCAATTTCGATGATGCAGCTTGGGCGCAGGGTCGATGCGACGCAA
TCGTCCGATCCGGAGCCGGGACTGTCGGGCGTACACAAATCGCCCGCAGAAGCGCGGCCGTCTGGACCGA
TGGCTGTGTAGAAGTACTCGCCGATAGTGGAAACCGACGCCCCAGCACTCGTCCGAGGGCAAAGGAATAG
CACCTCCCCCTGAACCTGAAACAAAAATGAATGCAATTGTTGTTGTTAACTTGTTTATTGCAGCTTATAA
TGGTTACAAATAAAGCAATAGCATCACAAATTTCACAAATAAAGCATTTTTTTCACTGCTGATCACTGCT
TGAGCCTAGAAGAGTTCGGTCCCAGGGCTGGCACTCTGTCAAGTGAACGCTCTATGGTCTAAAGATTT
Features (pLannotate 1.2.2; 19 found; start..end, strand, type, name):
    264..852     +  rep_origin     ori: high-copy-number ColE1/pMB1/pBR322/pUC origin of replication
    912..1445    -  CDS            GmR: gentamycin acetyltransferase; aacC1; confers resistance to gentamycin
   1615..1643    -  promoter       Pc promoter: intI1 (promoter lies within the coding sequence); class 1 integron promoter
   1671..1704    +  protein_bind   loxP: Cre-mediated recombination occurs in the 8-bp core sequence (GCATACAT). Cre recombinase
   1775..1909    -  polyA_signal   SV40 poly(A) signal: SV40 polyadenylation signal
   1958..2557    -  CDS            PuroR (fragment): puromycin N-acetyltransferase; pac from Streptomyces; confers resistance to puromycin
   2561..2617    -  CDS            P2A: 2A peptide from porcine teschovirus-1 polyprotein Eukaryotic ribosomes fail to insert a peptide bond between the Gly and Pro residues, yielding separate polypeptides.
   2624..2734    -  CDS            VP48: 3 tandem repeats of the minimal activation domain of herpes simplex virus VP16 (Cheng et al., 2013)
   2664..3361    -  CDS            rtTA3 (fragment): reverse tetracycline transactivator 3 activates expression from Tet-responsive promoters in the presence of doxycycline
   3431..3526    -  CDS            ACT_DICVI: Experimental evidence at transcript level: Swiss-Prot protein existence level 2. Actins are highly conserved proteins that are involved in various types of cell motility and are ubiquitously expressed in all eukaryotic cells. From Dictyocaulus viviparus (Bovine lungworm).
   3656..4156    +  promoter       hPGK promoter: human phosphoglycerate kinase 1 promoter
   4157..4185    +  LTR            5' LTR (truncated) (fragment): truncated 5' long terminal repeat (LTR) from HIV-1
   4225..4903    +  CDS            hmAzami-Green (fragment): humanized monomeric Azami-Green fluorescent protein mammalian codon-optimized
   4903..4923    +  misc_feature   MCS (fragment): multiple cloning site
   4927..4947    +  CDS            SV40 NLS: nuclear localization signal of SV40 (simian virus 40) large T antigen
   4951..4971    +  CDS            SV40 NLS: nuclear localization signal of SV40 (simian virus 40) large T antigen
   4975..4995    +  CDS            SV40 NLS: nuclear localization signal of SV40 (simian virus 40) large T antigen
   5065..6090    +  CDS            HygR: aminoglycoside phosphotransferase from E. coli; aph(4)-Ia; confers resistance to hygromycin
   6138..6219    +  polyA_signal   SV40 poly(A) signal: SV40 polyadenylation signal
