[The description below was written by a language model from this plasmid's Addgene catalogue record and pLannotate feature annotations shown in this document.]
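Description:
psBIG1a ActBT2ATetP2AP - mAGH is a 6.3 kb donor plasmid on the pBIG backbone, made for CRISPR/Cas9 knock-in at the human ACTB locus by homology-independent targeted integration (HITI). It replicates in E. coli from a high-copy ColE1/pUC-type origin and is selected with gentamicin through an aacC1 acetyltransferase gene driven by the class 1 integron Pc promoter. A single loxP site sits next to the bacterial marker, a feature that would permit Cre-mediated fusion with other loxP-bearing plasmids, although the record does not say how it is used here.

According to the catalogue entry, the plasmid carries the ACTB sgRNA target plus PAM, so that Cas9 cuts both the genome and the donor and the linearised cargo is ligated into the locus. This target site is not annotated in the feature table. One cassette is promoterless. It consists of the last ACTB exon (picked up by the annotation only as a short actin homology match), followed, per the catalogue entry, by T2A, then a reverse tetracycline transactivator of the rtTA3 type with VP16-derived activation repeats, P2A, puromycin N-acetyltransferase and an SV40 polyadenylation signal. After correct in-frame integration, the endogenous ACTB promoter expresses actin, the doxycycline-responsive transactivator and puromycin resistance as separate polypeptides, so puromycin selects for on-target events.

A second, divergently oriented cassette uses the human PGK promoter to express monomeric Azami-Green fused to three SV40 nuclear localisation signals, linked by T2A (stated in the catalogue, not annotated) to hygromycin resistance, and ends in another SV40 poly(A) signal. It provides a nuclear green reporter and an independent selection marker. The associated work concerns docking large functional DNA cargoes at ACTB.
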