Addgene plasmid #229973: psBIG1a ActBT2ATetP2AP - mAGH
Purpose: Harbor sgRNA+PAM sequence of ActinB gene for knockin using CRISPR and Homology Independent Targeted Integration. Contains last ActB exon fused T2A-tet regulatory elemeny-P2A-puro and mAGNLS-T2A-Hygro
Depositing lab: Martin Pelosse. Publication: biGMamAct: efficient CRISPR/Cas9-mediated docking of large functional DNA cargoes at the ACTB locus. Pelosse M, Marcia M. Synthetic Biology 2025.02.13 10.1093/synbio/ysaf003.
Backbone
  Vector backbone: pBIG
  Vector type: Mammalian Expression, CRISPR
Growth in bacteria
  Bacterial resistance: Gentamicin, 10 μg/mL
  Growth temperature: 37°C
  Growth strain: DH5alpha
  Copy number: High Copy
Gene/Insert
  Gene/Insert name: ActBT2ATetP2AP - mAGH
  Species: H. sapiens (human), Synthetic
  Cloning method: Gibson Cloning
Terms and licenses: Academic/Nonprofit Terms; Industry Terms: Not Available to Industry
Depositor comments: Please visit https://doi.org/10.1101/2024.04.18.590029 for bioRxiv preprint.
How to cite: psBIG1a ActBT2ATetP2AP - mAGH was a gift from Martin Pelosse (Addgene plasmid # 229973 ; http://n2t.net/addgene:229973 ; RRID:Addgene_229973)
